>Addgene plasmid #166722 | pGMC00005 | addgene full sequence | sequence record 334575 | Addgene NGS Result
GACATTGATTATTGACTAGTTATTAATAGTAATCAATTACGGGGTCATTAGTTCATAGCCCATATATGGA
GTTCCGCGTTACATAACTTACGGTAAATGGCCCGCCTGGCTGACCGCCCAACGACCCCCGCCCATTGACG
TCAATAATGACGTATGTTCCCATAGTAACGCCAATAGGGACTTTCCATTGACGTCAATGGGTGGAGTATT
TACGGTAAACTGCCCACTTGGCAGTACATCAAGTGTATCATATGCCAAGTACGCCCCCTATTGACGTCAA
TGACGGTAAATGGCCCGCCTGGCATTATGCCCAGTACATGACCTTATGGGACTTTCCTACTTGGCAGTAC
ATCTACGTATTAGTCATCGCTATTACCATGGTGATGCGGTTTTGGCAGTACATCAATGGGCGTGGATAGC
GGTTTGACTCACGGGGATTTCCAAGTCTCCACCCCATTGACGTCAATGGGAGTTTGTTTTGGCACCAAAA
TCAACGGGACTTTCCAAAATGTCGTAACAACTCCGCCCCATTGACGCAAATGGGCGGTAGGCGTGTACGG
TGGGAGGTCTATATAAGCAGCGCGTTTTGCCTGTACTGGGTCTCTCTGGTTAGACCAGATCTGAGCCTGG
GAGCTCTCTGGCTAACTAGGGAACCCACTGCTTAAGCCTCAATAAAGCTTGCCTTGAGTGCTTCAAGTAG
TGTGTGCCCGTCTGTTGTGTGACTCTGGTAACTAGAGATCCCTCAGACCCTTTTAGTCAGTGTGGAAAAT
CTCTAGCAGTGGCGCCCGAACAGGGACTTGAAAGCGAAAGGGAAACCAGAGGAGCTCTCTCGACGCAGGA
CTCGGCTTGCTGAAGCGCGCACGGCAAGAGGCGAGGGGCGGCGACTGGTGAGTACGCCAAAAATTTTGAC
TAGCGGAGGCTAGAAGGAGAGAGATGGGTGCGAGAGCGTCAGTATTAAGCGGGGGAGAATTAGATCGCGA
TGGGAAAAAATTCGGTTAAGGCCAGGGGGAAAGAAAAAATATAAATTAAAACATATAGTATGGGCAAGCA
GGGAGCTAGAACGATTCGCAGTTAATCCTGGCCTGTTAGAAACATCAGAAGGCTGTAGACAAATACTGGG
ACAGCTACAACCATCCCTTCAGACAGGATCAGAAGAACTTAGATCATTATATAATACAGTAGCAACCCTC
TATTGTGTGCATCAAAGGATAGAGATAAAAGACACCAAGGAAGCTTTAGACAAGATAGAGGAAGAGCAAA
ACAAAAGTAAGACCACCGCACAGCAAGCGGCCGCTGATCTTCAGACCTGGAGGAGGAGATATGAGGGACA
ATTGGAGAAGTGAATTATATAAATATAAAGTAGTAAAAATTGAACCATTAGGAGTAGCACCCACCAAGGC
AAAGAGAAGAGTGGTGCAGAGAGAAAAAAGAGCAGTGGGAATAGGAGCTTTGTTCCTTGGGTTCTTGGGA
GCAGCAGGAAGCACTATGGGCGCAGCGTCAATGACGCTGACGGTACAGGCCAGACAATTATTGTCTGGTA
TAGTGCAGCAGCAGAACAATTTGCTGAGGGCTATTGAGGCGCAACAGCATCTGTTGCAACTCACAGTCTG
GGGCATCAAGCAGCTCCAGGCAAGAATCCTGGCTGTGGAAAGATACCTAAAGGATCAACAGCTCCTGGGG
ATTTGGGGTTGCTCTGGAAAACTCATTTGCACCACTGCTGTGCCTTGGAATGCTAGTTGGAGTAATAAAT
CTCTGGAACAGATTTGGAATCACACGACCTGGATGGAGTGGGACAGAGAAATTAACAATTACACAAGCTT
AATACACTCCTTAATTGAAGAATCGCAAAACCAGCAAGAAAAGAATGAACAAGAATTATTGGAATTAGAT
AAATGGGCAAGTTTGTGGAATTGGTTTAACATAACAAATTGGCTGTGGTATATAAAATTATTCATAATGA
TAGTAGGAGGCTTGGTAGGTTTAAGAATAGTTTTTGCTGTACTTTCTATAGTGAATAGAGTTAGGCAGGG
ATATTCACCATTATCGTTTCAGACCCACCTCCCAACCCCGAGGGGACCCGACAGGCCCGAAGGAATAGAA
GAAGAAGGTGGAGAGAGAGACAGAGACAGATCCATTCGATTAGTGAACGGATCGGCACTGCGTGCGCCAA
TTCTGCAGACAAATGGCAGTATTCATCCACAATTTTAAAAGAAAAGGGGGGATTGGGGGGTACAGTGCAG
GGGAAAGAATAGTAGACATAATAGCAACAGACATACAAACTAAAGAATTACAAAAACAAATTACAAAAAT
TCAAAATTTTCGGGTTTATTACAGGGACAGCAGAGATCCAGTTTGGTTAATTAAGGTACCGAGGGCCTAT
TTCCCATGATTCCTTCATATTTGCATATACGATACAAGGCTGTTAGAGAGATAATTAGAATTAATTTGAC
TGTAAACACAAAGATATTAGTACAAAATACGTGACGTAGAAAGTAATAATTTCTTGGGTAGTTTGCAGTT
TTAAAATTATGTTTTAAAATGGACTATCATATGCTTACCGTAACTTGAAAGTATTTCGATTTCTTGGCTT
TATATATCTTGTGGAAAGGACGAAACACCGATTGTCATAGAGGGCGTGCAGTTTTAGAGCTAGAAATAGC
AAGTTAAAATAAGGCTAGTCCGTTATCAACTTGAAAAAGTGGCACCGAGTCGGTGCTTTTTTGAATTCGC
TAGCTAGGTCTTGAAAGGAGTGGGAATTGGCTCCGGTGCCCGTCAGTGGGCAGAGCGCACATCGCCCACA
GTCCCCGAGAAGTTGGGGGGAGGGGTCGGCAATTGATCCGGTGCCTAGAGAAGGTGGCGCGGGGTAAACT
GGGAAAGTGATGTCGTGTACTGGCTCCGCCTTTTTCCCGAGGGTGGGGGAGAACCGTATATAAGTGCAGT
AGTCGCCGTGAACGTTCTTTTTCGCAACGGGTTTGCCGCCAGAACACAGGACCGGTTCTAGAGCGCTGCC
ACCATGGACAAGAAGTACAGCATCGGCCTGGACATCGGCACCAACTCTGTGGGCTGGGCCGTGATCACCG
ACGAGTACAAGGTGCCCAGCAAGAAATTCAAGGTGCTGGGCAACACCGACCGGCACAGCATCAAGAAGAA
CCTGATCGGAGCCCTGCTGTTCGACAGCGGCGAAACAGCCGAGGCCACCCGGCTGAAGAGAACCGCCAGA
AGAAGATACACCAGACGGAAGAACCGGATCTGCTATCTGCAAGAGATCTTCAGCAACGAGATGGCCAAGG
TGGACGACAGCTTCTTCCACAGACTGGAAGAGTCCTTCCTGGTGGAAGAGGATAAGAAGCACGAGCGGCA
CCCCATCTTCGGCAACATCGTGGACGAGGTGGCCTACCACGAGAAGTACCCCACCATCTACCACCTGAGA
AAGAAACTGGTGGACAGCACCGACAAGGCCGACCTGCGGCTGATCTATCTGGCCCTGGCCCACATGATCA
AGTTCCGGGGCCACTTCCTGATCGAGGGCGACCTGAACCCCGACAACAGCGACGTGGACAAGCTGTTCAT
CCAGCTGGTGCAGACCTACAACCAGCTGTTCGAGGAAAACCCCATCAACGCCAGCGGCGTGGACGCCAAG
GCCATCCTGTCTGCCAGACTGAGCAAGAGCAGACGGCTGGAAAATCTGATCGCCCAGCTGCCCGGCGAGA
AGAAGAATGGCCTGTTCGGAAACCTGATTGCCCTGAGCCTGGGCCTGACCCCCAACTTCAAGAGCAACTT
CGACCTGGCCGAGGATGCCAAACTGCAGCTGAGCAAGGACACCTACGACGACGACCTGGACAACCTGCTG
GCCCAGATCGGCGACCAGTACGCCGACCTGTTTCTGGCCGCCAAGAACCTGTCCGACGCCATCCTGCTGA
GCGACATCCTGAGAGTGAACACCGAGATCACCAAGGCCCCCCTGAGCGCCTCTATGATCAAGAGATACGA
CGAGCACCACCAGGACCTGACCCTGCTGAAAGCTCTCGTGCGGCAGCAGCTGCCTGAGAAGTACAAAGAG
ATTTTCTTCGACCAGAGCAAGAACGGCTACGCCGGCTACATTGACGGCGGAGCCAGCCAGGAAGAGTTCT
ACAAGTTCATCAAGCCCATCCTGGAAAAGATGGACGGCACCGAGGAACTGCTCGTGAAGCTGAACAGAGA
GGACCTGCTGCGGAAGCAGCGGACCTTCGACAACGGCAGCATCCCCCACCAGATCCACCTGGGAGAGCTG
CACGCCATTCTGCGGCGGCAGGAAGATTTTTACCCATTCCTGAAGGACAACCGGGAAAAGATCGAGAAGA
TCCTGACCTTCCGCATCCCCTACTACGTGGGCCCTCTGGCCAGGGGAAACAGCAGATTCGCCTGGATGAC
CAGAAAGAGCGAGGAAACCATCACCCCCTGGAACTTCGAGGAAGTGGTGGACAAGGGCGCTTCCGCCCAG
AGCTTCATCGAGCGGATGACCAACTTCGATAAGAACCTGCCCAACGAGAAGGTGCTGCCCAAGCACAGCC
TGCTGTACGAGTACTTCACCGTGTATAACGAGCTGACCAAAGTGAAATACGTGACCGAGGGAATGAGAAA
GCCCGCCTTCCTGAGCGGCGAGCAGAAAAAGGCCATCGTGGACCTGCTGTTCAAGACCAACCGGAAAGTG
ACCGTGAAGCAGCTGAAAGAGGACTACTTCAAGAAAATCGAGTGCTTCGACTCCGTGGAAATCTCCGGCG
TGGAAGATCGGTTCAACGCCTCCCTGGGCACATACCACGATCTGCTGAAAATTATCAAGGACAAGGACTT
CCTGGACAATGAGGAAAACGAGGACATTCTGGAAGATATCGTGCTGACCCTGACACTGTTTGAGGACAGA
GAGATGATCGAGGAACGGCTGAAAACCTATGCCCACCTGTTCGACGACAAAGTGATGAAGCAGCTGAAGC
GGCGGAGATACACCGGCTGGGGCAGGCTGAGCCGGAAGCTGATCAACGGCATCCGGGACAAGCAGTCCGG
CAAGACAATCCTGGATTTCCTGAAGTCCGACGGCTTCGCCAACAGAAACTTCATGCAGCTGATCCACGAC
GACAGCCTGACCTTTAAAGAGGACATCCAGAAAGCCCAGGTGTCCGGCCAGGGCGATAGCCTGCACGAGC
ACATTGCCAATCTGGCCGGCAGCCCCGCCATTAAGAAGGGCATCCTGCAGACAGTGAAGGTGGTGGACGA
GCTCGTGAAAGTGATGGGCCGGCACAAGCCCGAGAACATCGTGATCGAAATGGCCAGAGAGAACCAGACC
ACCCAGAAGGGACAGAAGAACAGCCGCGAGAGAATGAAGCGGATCGAAGAGGGCATCAAAGAGCTGGGCA
GCCAGATCCTGAAAGAACACCCCGTGGAAAACACCCAGCTGCAGAACGAGAAGCTGTACCTGTACTACCT
GCAGAATGGGCGGGATATGTACGTGGACCAGGAACTGGACATCAACCGGCTGTCCGACTACGATGTGGAC
CATATCGTGCCTCAGAGCTTTCTGAAGGACGACTCCATCGACAACAAGGTGCTGACCAGAAGCGACAAGA
ACCGGGGCAAGAGCGACAACGTGCCCTCCGAAGAGGTCGTGAAGAAGATGAAGAACTACTGGCGGCAGCT
GCTGAACGCCAAGCTGATTACCCAGAGAAAGTTCGACAATCTGACCAAGGCCGAGAGAGGCGGCCTGAGC
GAACTGGATAAGGCCGGCTTCATCAAGAGACAGCTGGTGGAAACCCGGCAGATCACAAAGCACGTGGCAC
AGATCCTGGACTCCCGGATGAACACTAAGTACGACGAGAATGACAAGCTGATCCGGGAAGTGAAAGTGAT
CACCCTGAAGTCCAAGCTGGTGTCCGATTTCCGGAAGGATTTCCAGTTTTACAAAGTGCGCGAGATCAAC
AACTACCACCACGCCCACGACGCCTACCTGAACGCCGTCGTGGGAACCGCCCTGATCAAAAAGTACCCTA
AGCTGGAAAGCGAGTTCGTGTACGGCGACTACAAGGTGTACGACGTGCGGAAGATGATCGCCAAGAGCGA
GCAGGAAATCGGCAAGGCTACCGCCAAGTACTTCTTCTACAGCAACATCATGAACTTTTTCAAGACCGAG
ATTACCCTGGCCAACGGCGAGATCCGGAAGCGGCCTCTGATCGAGACAAACGGCGAAACCGGGGAGATCG
TGTGGGATAAGGGCCGGGATTTTGCCACCGTGCGGAAAGTGCTGAGCATGCCCCAAGTGAATATCGTGAA
AAAGACCGAGGTGCAGACAGGCGGCTTCAGCAAAGAGTCTATCCTGCCCAAGAGGAACAGCGATAAGCTG
ATCGCCAGAAAGAAGGACTGGGACCCTAAGAAGTACGGCGGCTTCGACAGCCCCACCGTGGCCTATTCTG
TGCTGGTGGTGGCCAAAGTGGAAAAGGGCAAGTCCAAGAAACTGAAGAGTGTGAAAGAGCTGCTGGGGAT
CACCATCATGGAAAGAAGCAGCTTCGAGAAGAATCCCATCGACTTTCTGGAAGCCAAGGGCTACAAAGAA
GTGAAAAAGGACCTGATCATCAAGCTGCCTAAGTACTCCCTGTTCGAGCTGGAAAACGGCCGGAAGAGAA
TGCTGGCCTCTGCCGGCGAACTGCAGAAGGGAAACGAACTGGCCCTGCCCTCCAAATATGTGAACTTCCT
GTACCTGGCCAGCCACTATGAGAAGCTGAAGGGCTCCCCCGAGGATAATGAGCAGAAACAGCTGTTTGTG
GAACAGCACAAGCACTACCTGGACGAGATCATCGAGCAGATCAGCGAGTTCTCCAAGAGAGTGATCCTGG
CCGACGCTAATCTGGACAAAGTGCTGTCCGCCTACAACAAGCACCGGGATAAGCCCATCAGAGAGCAGGC
CGAGAATATCATCCACCTGTTTACCCTGACCAATCTGGGAGCCCCTGCCGCCTTCAAGTACTTTGACACC
ACCATCGACCGGAAGAGGTACACCAGCACCAAAGAGGTGCTGGACGCCACCCTGATCCACCAGAGCATCA
CCGGCCTGTACGAGACACGGATCGACCTGTCTCAGCTGGGAGGCGACAAGCGACCTGCCGCCACAAAGAA
GGCTGGACAGGCTAAGAAGAAGAAAGATTACAAAGACGATGACGATAAGGGATCCGGCGCAACAAACTTC
TCTCTGCTGAAACAAGCCGGAGATGTCGAAGAGAATCCTGGACCGACCGAGTACAAGCCCACGGTGCGCC
TCGCCACCCGCGACGACGTCCCCAGGGCCGTACGCACCCTCGCCGCCGCGTTCGCCGACTACCCCGCCAC
GCGCCACACCGTCGATCCGGACCGCCACATCGAGCGGGTCACCGAGCTGCAAGAACTCTTCCTCACGCGC
GTCGGGCTCGACATCGGCAAGGTGTGGGTCGCGGACGACGGCGCCGCGGTGGCGGTCTGGACCACGCCGG
AGAGCGTCGAAGCGGGGGCGGTGTTCGCCGAGATCGGCCCGCGCATGGCCGAGTTGAGCGGTTCCCGGCT
GGCCGCGCAGCAACAGATGGAAGGCCTCCTGGCGCCGCACCGGCCCAAGGAGCCCGCGTGGTTCCTGGCC
ACCGTCGGAGTCTCGCCCGACCACCAGGGCAAGGGTCTGGGCAGCGCCGTCGTGCTCCCCGGAGTGGAGG
CGGCCGAGCGCGCCGGGGTGCCCGCCTTCCTGGAGACCTCCGCGCCCCGCAACCTCCCCTTCTACGAGCG
GCTCGGCTTCACCGTCACCGCCGACGTCGAGGTGCCCGAAGGACCGCGCACCTGGTGCATGACCCGCAAG
CCCGGTGCCTGAACGCGTTAAGTCGACAATCAACCTCTGGATTACAAAATTTGTGAAAGATTGACTGGTA
TTCTTAACTATGTTGCTCCTTTTACGCTATGTGGATACGCTGCTTTAATGCCTTTGTATCATGCTATTGC
TTCCCGTATGGCTTTCATTTTCTCCTCCTTGTATAAATCCTGGTTGCTGTCTCTTTATGAGGAGTTGTGG
CCCGTTGTCAGGCAACGTGGCGTGGTGTGCACTGTGTTTGCTGACGCAACCCCCACTGGTTGGGGCATTG
CCACCACCTGTCAGCTCCTTTCCGGGACTTTCGCTTTCCCCCTCCCTATTGCCACGGCGGAACTCATCGC
CGCCTGCCTTGCCCGCTGCTGGACAGGGGCTCGGCTGTTGGGCACTGACAATTCCGTGGTGTTGTCGGGG
AAATCATCGTCCTTTCCTTGGCTGCTCGCCTGTGTTGCCACCTGGATTCTGCGCGGGACGTCCTTCTGCT
ACGTCCCTTCGGCCCTCAATCCAGCGGACCTTCCTTCCCGCGGCCTGCTGCCGGCTCTGCGGCCTCTTCC
GCGTCTTCGCCTTCGCCCTCAGACGAGTCGGATCTCCCTTTGGGCCGCCTCCCCGCGTCGACTTTAAGAC
CAATGACTTACAAGGCAGCTGTAGATCTTAGCCACTTTTTAAAAGAAAAGGGGGGACTGGAAGGGCTAAT
TCACTCCCAACGAAGACAAGATCTGCTTTTTGCTTGTACTGGGTCTCTCTGGTTAGACCAGATCTGAGCC
TGGGAGCTCTCTGGCTAACTAGGGAACCCACTGCTTAAGCCTCAATAAAGCTTGCCTTGAGTGCTTCAAG
TAGTGTGTGCCCGTCTGTTGTGTGACTCTGGTAACTAGAGATCCCTCAGACCCTTTTAGTCAGTGTGGAA
AATCTCTAGCAGGGCCCGTTTAAACCCGCTGATCAGCCTCGACTGTGCCTTCTAGTTGCCAGCCATCTGT
TGTTTGCCCCTCCCCCGTGCCTTCCTTGACCCTGGAAGGTGCCACTCCCACTGTCCTTTCCTAATAAAAT
GAGGAAATTGCATCGCATTGTCTGAGTAGGTGTCATTCTATTCTGGGGGGTGGGGTGGGGCAGGACAGCA
AGGGGGAGGATTGGGAAGACAATAGCAGGCATGCTGGGGATGCGGTGGGCTCTATGGCTTCTGAGGCGGA
AAGAACCAGCTGGGGCTCTAGGGGGTATCCCC
[124 nt withheld, positions 9063-9186]
C
[91 nt withheld, positions 9188-9278]
A
[49 nt withheld, positions 9280-9328]
CCTTTGACGTTGGAGTCCACGTTCTTT
[37 nt withheld, positions 9356-9392]
ACCCTATCTCGGTCTATTCTTTTGATTTATAAGGGATTTTGCCGATTTCGGCCTATTGGTTAAAAAATGA
GCTGATTTAACAAAAATTTAACGCGAATTAATTCTGTGGAATGTGTGTCAGTTAGGGTGTGGAAAGTCCC
CAGGCTCCCCAGCAGGCAGAAGTATGCAAAGCATGCATCTCAATTAGTCAGCAACCAGGTGTGGAAAGTC
CCCAGGCTCCCCAGCAGGCAGAAGTATGCAAAGCATGCATCTCAATTAGTCAGCAACCATAGTCCCGCCC
CTAACTCCGCCCATCCCGCCCCTAACTCCGCCCAGTTCCGCCCATTCTCCGCCCCATGGCTGACTAATTT
TTTTTATTTATGCAGAGGCCGAGGCCGCCTCTGCCTCTGAGCTATTCCAGAAGTAGTGAGGAGGCTTTTT
TGGAGGCCTAGGCTTTTGCAAAAAGCTCCCGGGAGCTTGTATATCCATTTTCGGATCTGATCAGCACGTG
TTGACAATTAATCATCGGCATAGTATATCGGCATAGTATAATACGACAAGGTGAGGAACTAAACCATGGC
CAAGTTGACCAGTGCCGTTCCGGTGCTCACCGCGCGCGACGTCGCCGGAGCGGTCGAGTTCTGGACCGAC
CGGCTCGGGTTCTCCCGGGACTTCGTGGAGGACGACTTCGCCGGTGTGGTCCGGGACGACGTGACCCTGT
TCATCAGCGCGGTCCAGGACCAGGTGGTGCCGGACAACACCCTGGCCTGGGTGTGGGTGCGCGGCCTGGA
CGAGCTGTACGCCGAGTGGTCGGAGGTCGTGTCCACGAACTTCCGGGACGCCTCCGGGCCGGCCATGACC
GAGATCGGCGAGCAGCCGTGGGGGCGGGAGTTCGCCCTGCGCGACCCGGCCGGCAACTGCGTGCACTTCG
TGGCCGAGGAGCAGGACTGACACGTGCTACGAGATTTCGATTCCACCGCCGCCTTCTATGAAAGGTTGGG
CTTCGGAATCGTTTTCCGGGACGCCGGCTGGATGATCCTCCAGCGCGGGGATCTCATGCTGGAGTTCTTC
GCCCACCCCAACTTGTTTATTGCAGCTTATAATGGTTACAAATAAAGCAATAGCATCACAAATTTCACAA
ATAAAGCATTTTTTTCACTGCATTCTAGTTGTGGTTTGTCCAAACTCATCAATGTATCTTATCATGTCTG
TATACCGTCGACCTCTAGCTAGAGCTTGGCGTAATCATGGTCATAGCTGTTTCCTGTGTGAAATTGTTAT
CCGCTCACAATTCCACACAACATACGAGCCGGAAGCATAAAGTGTAAAGCCTGGGGTGCCTAATGAGTGA
GCTAACTCACATTAATTGCGTTGCGCTCACTGCCCGCTTTCCAGTCGGGAAACCTGTCGTGCCAGCTGCA
TTAATGAATCGGCCAACGCGCGGGGAGAGGCGGTTTGCGTATTGGGCGCTCTTCCGCTTCCTCGCTCACT
GACTCGCTGCGCTCGGTCGTTCGGCTGCGGCGAGCGGTATCAGCTCACTCAAAGGCGGTAATACGGTTAT
CCACAGAATCAGGGGATAACGCAGGAAAGAACATGTGAGCAAAAGGCCAGCAAAAGGCCAGGAACCGTAA
AAAGGCCGCGTTGCTGGCGTTTTTCCATAGGCTCCGCCCCCCTGACGAGCATCACAAAAATCGACGCTCA
AGTCAGAGGTGGCGAAACCCGACAGGACTATAAAGATACCAGGCGTTTCCCCCTGGAAGCTCCCTCGTGC
GCTCTCCTGTTCCGACCCTGCCGCTTACCGGATACCTGTCCGCCTTTCTCCCTTCGGGAAGCGTGGCGCT
TTCTCATAGCTCACGCTGTAGGTATCTCAGTTCGGTGTAGGTCGTTCGCTCCAAGCTGGGCTGTGTGCAC
GAACCCCCCGTTCAGCCCGACCGCTGCGCCTTATCCGGTAACTATCGTCTTGAGTCCAACCCGGTAAGAC
ACGACTTATCGCCACTGGCAGCAGCCACTGGTAACAGGATTAGCAGAGCGAGGTATGTAGGCGGTGCTAC
AGAGTTCTTGAAGTGGTGGCCTAACTACGGCTACACTAGAAGAACAGTATTTGGTATCTGCGCTCTGCTG
AAGCCAGTTACCTTCGGAAAAAGAGTTGGTAGCTCTTGATCCGGCAAACAAACCACCGCTGGTAGCGGTG
GTTTTTTTGTTTGCAAGCAGCAGATTACGCGCAGAAAAAAAGGATCTCAAGAAGATCCTTTGATCTTTTC
TACGGGGTCTGACGCTCAGTGGAACGAAAACTCACGTTAAGGGATTTTGGTCATGAGATTATCAAAAAGG
ATCTTCACCTAGATCCTTTTAAATTAAAAATGAAGTTTTAAATCAATCTAAAGTATATATGAGTAAACTT
GGTCTGACAGTTACCAATGCTTAATCAGTGAGGCACCTATCTCAGCGATCTGTCTATTTCGTTCATCCAT
AGTTGCCTGACTCCCCGTCGTGTAGATAACTACGATACGGGAGGGCTTACCATCTGGCCCCAGTGCTGCA
ATGATACCGCGAGACCCACGCTCACCGGCTCCAGATTTATCAGCAATAAACCAGCCAGCCGGAAGGGCCG
AGCGCAGAAGTGGTCCTGCAACTTTATCCGCCTCCATCCAGTCTATTAATTGTTGCCGGGAAGCTAGAGT
AAGTAGTTCGCCAGTTAATAGTTTGCGCAACGTTGTTGCCATTGCTACAGGCATCGTGGTGTCACGCTCG
TCGTTTGGTATGGCTTCATTCAGCTCCGGTTCCCAACGATCAAGGCGAGTTACATGATCCCCCATGTTGT
GCAAAAAAGCGGTTAGCTCCTTCGGTCCTCCGATCGTTGTCAGAAGTAAGTTGGCCGCAGTGTTATCACT
CATGGTTATGGCAGCACTGCATAATTCTCTTACTGTCATGCCATCCGTAAGATGCTTTTCTGTGACTGGT
GAGTACTCAACCAAGTCATTCTGAGAATAGTGTATGCGGCGACCGAGTTGCTCTTGCCCGGCGTCAATAC
GGGATAATACCGCGCCACATAGCAGAACTTTAAAAGTGCTCATCATTGGAAAACGTTCTTCGGGGCGAAA
ACTCTCAAGGATCTTACCGCTGTTGAGATCCAGTTCGATGTAACCCACTCGTGCACCCAACTGATCTTCA
GCATCTTTTACTTTCACCAGCGTTTCTGGGTGAGCAAAAACAGGAAGGCAAAATGCCGCAAAAAAGGGAA
TAAGGGCGACACGGAAATGTTGAATACTCATACTCTTCCTTTTTCAATATTATTGAAGCATTTATCAGGG
TTATTGTCTCATGAGCGGATACATATTTGAATGTATTTAGAAAAATAAACAAATAGGGGTTCCGCGCACA
TTTCCCCGAAAAGTGCCACCTGACGTCGACGGATCGGGAGATCTCCCGATCCCCTATGGTGCACTCTCAG
TACAATCTGCTCTGATGCCGCATAGTTAAGCCAGTATCTGCTCCCTGCTTGTGTGTTGGAGGTCGCTGAG
TAGTGCGCGAGCAAAATTTAAGCTACAACAAGGCAAGGCTTGACCGACAATTGCATGAAGAATCTGCTTA
GGGTTAGGCGTTTTGCGCTGCTTCGCGATGTACGGGCCAGATATACGCGTT
Features (pLannotate 1.2.2; 33 found; start..end, strand, type, name):
      1..380     +  enhancer       CMV enhancer: human cytomegalovirus immediate early enhancer
    381..580     +  promoter       CMV promoter: human cytomegalovirus (CMV) immediate early promoter
    598..778     +  LTR            5' LTR (truncated): truncated 5' long terminal repeat (LTR) from HIV-1
    825..950     +  misc_feature   HIV-1 Ψ: packaging signal of human immunodeficiency virus type 1
    934..1297    +  CDS            HIV-1 gag (fragment): gag protein from human immunodeficiency virus 1; gag
   1443..1676    +  misc_feature   RRE: The Rev response element (RRE) of HIV-1 allows for Rev-dependent mRNA export from the nucleus to the cytoplasm.
   2053..2153    +  CDS            Rev (fragment): human immunodeficiency virus 1 (HIV-1) Rev protein; rev; enhances nuclear export of unspliced and incompletely spliced viral mRNAs
   2203..2320    +  misc_feature   cPPT/CTS: central polypurine tract and central termination sequence of HIV-1
   2371..2611    +  promoter       U6 promoter: RNA polymerase III promoter for human U6 snRNA
   2641..2716    +  misc_RNA       gRNA scaffold: guide RNA scaffold for the Streptococcus pyogenes CRISPR/Cas9 system
   2734..2752    +  CDS            small t antigen (fragment): SV40 (simian virus 40) small t antigen
   2778..2989    +  promoter       EF-1α core promoter: core promoter for human elongation factor EF-1α
   3014..7117    +  CDS            Cas9: Cas9 (Csn1) endonuclease from the Streptococcus pyogenes Type II CRISPR/Cas system generates RNA-guided double strand breaks in DNA
   7255..7852    +  CDS            PuroR (fragment): puromycin N-acetyltransferase; pac from Streptomyces; confers resistance to puromycin
   7868..8456    +  misc_feature   WPRE: woodchuck hepatitis virus posttranscriptional regulatory element
   8507..8526    +  misc_feature   cPPT/CTS (fragment): central polypurine tract and central termination sequence of HIV-1
   8528..8761    +  LTR            3' LTR (ΔU3): self-inactivating 3' long terminal repeat (LTR) from HIV-1
   8793..9017    +  polyA_signal   bGH poly(A) signal: bovine growth hormone polyadenylation signal
   9021..9042    +  promoter       SV40 promoter (fragment): SV40 enhancer and early promoter
   9063..9491    +  rep_origin     f1 ori (sequence partly withheld): f1 bacteriophage origin of replication; arrow indicates direction of (+) strand synthesis
   9505..9834    +  promoter       SV40 promoter: SV40 enhancer and early promoter
   9882..9929    +  promoter       EM7 promoter: synthetic bacterial promoter&nbsp
   9948..10322   +  CDS            BleoR: antibiotic-binding protein; Sh ble from Streptoalloteichus hindustanus; confers resistance to bleomycin, phleomycin, and Zeocin™
  10332..10457   +  CDS            ble (fragment): BLE_KLEPN - Experimental evidence at protein level: Swiss-Prot protein existence level 1. Binding protein with a strong affinity to the bleomycin family of antibiotics. Binds to CL990; an antimitotic-antibiotic compound. From Klebsiella pneumoniae.
  10452..10573   +  polyA_signal   SV40 poly(A) signal: SV40 polyadenylation signal
  10644..10666   -  protein_bind   lac operator (fragment): The lac repressor binds to the lac operator to inhibit transcription in E. coli. This inhibition can be relieved by adding lactose or isopropyl-β-D-thiogalactopyranoside (IPTG). lac repressor encoded by lacI
  10670..10700   -  promoter       lac promoter: promoter for the E. coli lac operon
  10715..10736   -  protein_bind   CAP binding site: CAP binding activates transcription in the presence of cAMP. E. coli catabolite activator protein
  10749..10841   -  CDS            lacI (fragment): lac repressor; lacI; The lac repressor binds to the lac operator to inhibit transcription in E. coli. This inhibition can be relieved by adding lactose or isopropyl-β-D-thiogalactopyranoside (IPTG).
  11024..11612   -  rep_origin     ori: high-copy-number ColE1/pMB1/pBR322/pUC origin of replication
  11783..12643   -  CDS            AmpR: β-lactamase; bla; confers resistance to ampicillin, carbenicillin, and related antibiotics
  12644..12748   -  promoter       AmpR promoter: bla
  12807..12859   -  misc_feature   bom (fragment): basis of mobility region from pBR322
