[The description below was written by a language model from this plasmid's Addgene catalogue record and pLannotate feature annotations shown in this document.]
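Description:
pGMC00005 is a lentiviral CRISPR plasmid built on the Lenti-CRISPR-V2 backbone that delivers both Streptococcus pyogenes Cas9 and a single guide RNA directed against human ASNS (asparagine synthetase) from one vector. It is about 13 kb and is propagated in E. coli through a high-copy ColE1/pUC-type origin with ampicillin selection (AmpR under its own bla promoter). An f1 origin is also present. The backbone additionally carries an SV40/EM7-driven bleomycin/Zeocin resistance cassette outside the viral region, although the catalogue lists puromycin as the mammalian selectable marker.

The transfer cassette is of the third-generation, self-inactivating type. A CMV enhancer/promoter replaces the U3 region upstream of a truncated HIV-1 5' LTR to drive genomic RNA production in packaging cells. It is followed by the Ψ packaging signal with a gag fragment, the RRE for Rev-dependent export, and the cPPT/CTS. The cassette ends in a ΔU3 3' LTR followed by a bGH polyadenylation signal. Within this cassette, a human U6 RNA polymerase III promoter transcribes the ASNS-targeting spacer fused to the S. pyogenes gRNA scaffold. An EF-1α core promoter drives Cas9, with the puromycin N-acetyltransferase coding sequence lying downstream in the same orientation with no separate promoter annotated. The feature table does not annotate the element linking the two coding sequences. A WPRE downstream of this unit enhances transcript expression.

After packaging and transduction, puromycin can be used to select integrated cells, in which Cas9 is guided to cut ASNS and disrupt the gene. The associated publication concerns the metabolic plasticity of IDH1-mutant glioma cell lines and their low sensitivity to glutaminase inhibition.
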