Addgene plasmid #166722: pGMC00005
Purpose: sgRNA against human ASNS
Depositing lab: Raj Chari. Depositing organization: Frederick National Laboratory. Publication: Metabolic plasticity of IDH1-mutant glioma cell lines is responsible for low sensitivity to glutaminase inhibition. Ruiz-Rodado V, Lita A, Dowdy T, Celiku O, Saldana AC, Wang H, Yang CZ, Chari R, Li A, Zhang W, Song H, Zhang M, Ahn S, Davis D, Chen X, Zhuang Z, Herold-Mende C, Walters KJ, Gilbert MR, Larion M. Cancer Metab. 2020 Oct 21;8:23. doi: 10.1186/s40170-020-00229-2. eCollection 2020. PubMed 33101674.
Backbone
  Vector backbone: Lenti-CRISPR-V2
  Vector type: Mammalian Expression, Lentiviral, CRISPR
  Selectable markers: Puromycin
Growth in bacteria
  Bacterial resistance: Ampicillin, 100 μg/mL
  Growth temperature: 37°C
  Growth strain: NEB Stable
  Copy number: High Copy
Gene/Insert
  Gene/Insert name: ASNS
  gRNA/shRNA sequence: ATTGTCATAGAGGGCGTGCA
  Species: H. sapiens (human)
  Entrez Gene: ASNS (a.k.a. ASNSD, TS11)
Terms and licenses: Academic/Nonprofit Terms; Industry Terms: Not Available to Industry
How to cite: pGMC00005 was a gift from Raj Chari (Addgene plasmid # 166722 ; http://n2t.net/addgene:166722 ; RRID:Addgene_166722)
